>Addgene plasmid #27392 | pBB535 | depositor full sequence | sequence record 12924 | Author sequence
GACGTCTGTGTGGAATTGTGAGCGGATAACAAATTCACACAGGGCCCTCGGACACCGAGGAGAATGTCAA
GAGGCGAACACACAACGTCTTGGAGCGCCAGAGGAGGAACGAGCTAAAACGGAGCTTTTTTGCCCTGCGT
GACCAGATCCCGGAGTTGGAAAACAATGAAAAGGCCCCCAAGGTAGTTATCCTTAAAAAAGCCACAGCAT
ACATCCTGTCCGTCCAAGCAGAGGAGCAAAAGCTCATTTCTGAAGAGGACTTGTTGCGGAAACGACGAGA
ACAGTTGAAACACAAACTTGAACAGCTACGGAACTCTTTGTGCGTAAGGAAAAGTAAGGAAAACGATTCC
TTCTAACAGAAATGTCCTGAGCAATCACCTATGAACTGTCGACTCGACAATTCGCGCTAACTTACATTAA
TTGCGTTGCGCTCACTGCCCGCTTTCCAGTCGGGAAACCTGTCGTGCCAGCTGCATTAATGAATCGGCCA
ACGCGCGGGGAGAGGCGGTTTGCGTATTGGGCGCCAGGGTGGTTTTTCTTTTCACCAGTGAGACGGGCAA
CAGCTGATTGCCCTTCACCGCCTGGCCCTGAGAGAGTTGCAGCAAGCGGTCCACGCTGGTTTGCCCCAGC
AGGCGAAAATCCTGTTTGATGGTGGTTAACGGCGGGATATAACATGAGCTGTCTTCGGTATCGTCGTATC
CCACTACCGAGATATCCGCACCAACGCGCAGCCCGGACTCGGTAATGGCGCGCATTGCGCCCAGCGCCAT
CTGATCGTTGGCAACCAGCATCGCAGTGGGAACGATGCCCTCATTCAGCATTTGCATGGTTTGTTGAAAA
CCGGACATGGCACTCCAGTCGCCTTCCCGTTCCGCTATCGGCTGAATTTGATTGCGAGTGAGATATTTAT
GCCAGCCAGCCAGACGCAGACGCGCCGAGACAGAACTTAATGGGCCCGCTAACAGCGCGATTTGCTGGTG
ACCCAATGCGACCAGATGCTCCACGCCCAGTCGCGTACCGTCTTCATGGGAGAAAATAATACTGTTGATG
GGTGTCTGGTCAGAGACATCAAGAAATAACGCCGGAACATTAGTGCAGGCAGCTTCCACAGCAATGGCAT
CCTGGTCATCCAGCGGATAGTTAATGATCAGCCCACTGACGCGTTGCGCGAGAAGATTGTGCACCGCCGC
TTTACAGGCTTCGACGCCGCTTCGTTCTACCATCGACACCACCACGCTGGCACCCAGTTGATCGGCGCGA
GATTTAATCGCCGCGACAATTTGCGACGGCGCGTGCAGGGCCAGACTGGAGGTGGCAACGCCAATCAGCA
ACGACTGTTTGCCCGCCAGTTGTTGTGCCACGCGGTTGGGAATGTAATTCAGCTCCGCCATCGCCGCTTC
CACTTTTTCCCGCGTTTTCGCAGAAACGTGGCTGGCCTGGTTCACCACGCGGGAAACGGTCTGATAAGAG
ACACCGGCATACTCTGCGACATCGTATAACGTTACTGGTTTCACATTCACCACCCTGAATTGACTCTCTT
CCGGGCGCTATCATGCCATACCGCGAAAGGTTTTGCACCATTCGATGGTGTCAACGTAAATGCATGCCGC
TTCGCCTTCGCGCGCGAATTGTCGAGAAAATTTATCAAAAAGAGTGTTGACTTGTGAGCGGATAACAATG
ATACTTAGATTCAATTGTGAGCGGATAACAATTTCACACAGAATTCATAAAGAGGAGAAAGGATCCATGG
GTAAAATAATTGGTATCGACCTGGGTACTACCAACTCTTGTGTAGCGATTATGGATGGCACCACTCCTCG
CGTGCTGGAGAACGCCGAAGGCGATCGCACCACGCCTTCTATCATTGCCTATACCCAGGATGGTGAAACT
CTAGTTGGTCAGCCGGCTAAACGTCAGGCAGTGACGAACCCGCAAAACACTCTGTTTGCGATTAAACGCC
TGATTGGTCGCCGCTTCCAGGACGAAGAAGTACAGCGTGATGTTTCCATCATGCCGTTCAAAATTATTGC
TGCTGATAACGGCGACGCATGGGTCGAAGTTAAAGGCCAGAAAATGGCACCGCCGCAGATTTCTGCTGAA
GTGCTGAAAAAAATGAAGAAAACCGCTGAAGATTACCTGGGTGAACCGGTAACTGAAGCTGTTATCACCG
TACCGGCATACTTTAACGATGCTCAGCGTCAGGCAACCAAAGACGCAGGCCGTATCGCTGGTCTGGAAGT
AAAACGTATCATCAACGAACCGACCGCAGCTGCGCTGGCTTACGGTCTGGACAAAGGCACTGGCAACCGT
ACTATCGCGGTTTATGACCTGGGTGGTGGTACTTTCGATATTTCTATTATCGAAATCGACGAAGTTGACG
GCGAAAAAACCTTCGAAGTTCTGGCAACCAACGGTGATACCCACCTGGGGGGTGAAGACTTCGACAGCCG
TCTGATCAACTATCTGGTTGAAGAATTCAAGAAAGATCAGGGCATTGACCTGCGCAACGATCCGCTGGCA
ATGCAGCGCCTGAAAGAAGCGGCAGAAAAAGCGAAAATCGAACTGTCTTCCGCTCAGCAGACCGACGTTA
ACCTGCCATACATCACTGCAGACGCGACCGGTCCGAAACACATGAACATCAAAGTGACTCGTGCGAAACT
GGAAAGCCTGGTTGAAGATCTGGTAAACCGTTCCATTGAGCCGCTGAAAGTTGCACTGCAGGACGCTGGC
CTGTCCGTATCTGATATCGACGACGTTATCCTCGTTGGTGGTCAGACTCGTATGCCAATGGTTCAGAAGA
AAGTTGCTGAGTTCTTTGGTAAAGAGCCGCGTAAAGACGTTAACCCGGACGAAGCTGTAGCAATCGGTGC
TGCTGTTCAGGGTGGTGTTCTGACTGGTGACGTAAAAGACGTACTGCTGCTGGACGTTACCCCGCTGTCT
CTGGGTATCGAAACCATGGGCGGTGTGATGACGACGCTGATCGCGAAAAACACCACTATCCCGACCAAGC
ACAGCCAGGTGTTCTCTACCGCTGAAGACAACCAGTCTGCGGTAACCATCCATGTGCTGCAGGGTGAACG
TAAACGTGCGGCTGATAACAAATCTCTGGGTCAGTTCAACCTAGATGGTATCAACCCGGCACCGCGCGGC
ATGCCGCAGATCGAAGTTACCTTCGATATCGATGCTGACGGTATCCTGCACGTTTCCGCGAAAGATAAAA
ACAGCGGTAAAGAGCAGAAGATCACCATCAAGGCTTCTTCTGGT
[288 nt withheld, positions 3265-3552]
CAGCAGCAACATGCCCAGCAGCAGACTGCCGGTGCTGATGCTTCTGCAAACAACGCGAAAGATGACGATG
TTGTCGACGCTGAATTTGAAGAAGTCAAAGACAAAAAATAATCGCCCTATAAACGGGTAATTATACTGAC
ACGGGCGAAGGGGAATTTCCTCTCCGCCCGTGCATTCATCTAGGGGCAATTTAAAAAAGATGGCTAAGCA
AGATTATTACGAGATTTTAGGCGTTTCCAAAACAGCGGAAGAGCGTGAAATCAGAAAGGCCTACAAACGC
CTGGCCATGAAATACCACCCGGACCGTAACCAGGGTGACAAAGAGGCCGAGGCGAAATTTAAAGAGATCA
AGGAAGCTTATGAAGTTCTGACCGACTCGCAAAAACGTGCGGCATACGATCAGTATGGTCATGCTGCGTT
TGAGCAAGGTGGCATGGGCGGCGGCGGTTTTGGCGGCGGCGCAGACTTCAGCGATATTTTTGGTGACGTT
TTCGGCGATATTTTTGGCGGCGGACGTGGTCGTCAACGTGCGGCGCGCGGTGCTGATTTACGCTATAACA
TGGAGCTCACCCTCGAAGAAGCTGTACGTGGCGTGACCAAAGAGATCCGCATTCCGACTCTGGAAGAGTG
TGACGTTTGCCACGGTAGCGGTGCAAAACCAGGTACACAGCCGCAGACTTGTCCGACCTGTCATGGTTCT
GGTCAGGTGCAGATGCGCCAGGGATTCTTCGCTGTACAGCAGACCTGTCCACACTGTCAGGGCCGCGGTA
CGCTGATCAAAGATCCGTGCAACAAATGTCATGGTCATGGTCGTGTTGAGCGCAGCAAAACGCTGTCCGT
TAAAATCCCGGCAGGGGTGGACACTGGAGACCGCATCCGTCTTGCGGGCGAAGGTGAAGCGGGCGAGCAT
GGCGCACCGGCAGGCGATCTGTACGTTCAGGTTCAGGTTAAACAGCACCCGATTTTCGAGCGTGAAGGCA
ACAACCTGTATTGCGAAGTCCCGATCAACTTCGCTATGGCGGCGCTGGGTGGCGAAATCGAAGTACCGAC
CCTTGATGGTCGCGTCAAACTGAAAGTGCCTGGCGAAACCCAGACCGGTAAGCTATTCCGTATGCGCGGT
AAAGGCGTCAAGTCTGTCCGCGGTGGCGCACAGGGTGATTTGCTGTGCCGCGTTGTCGTCGAAACACCGG
TAGGCCTGAACGAAAGGCAGAAACAGCTGCTGCAAGAGCTGCAAGAAAGCTTCGGTGGCCCAACCGGCGA
GCACAACAGCCCGCGCTCAAAGAGCTTCTTTGATGGTGTGAAGAAGTTTTTTGACGACCTGACCCGCTAA
GATGTCGACCTGCAGCCAAGCTTAATTAGCTGATCTAGAGGCATCAAATAAAACGAAAGGCTCAGTCGAA
AGACTGGGCCTTTCGTTTTATCTGTTGTTTGTCGGTGAACGCTCTCCTGAGTAGGACAAATCCGCCGCCC
TAGACCTAGGGATATATTCCGCTTCCTCGCTCACTGACTCGCTACGCTCGGTCGTTCGACTGCGGCGAGC
GGAAATGGCTTACGAACGGGGCGGAGATTTCCTGGAAGATGCCAGGAAGATACTTAACAGGGAAGTGAGA
GGGCCGCGGCAAAGCCGTTTTTCCATAGGCTCCGCCCCCCTGACAAGCATCACGAAATCTGACGCTCAAA
TCAGTGGTGGCGAAACCCGACAGGACTATAAAGATACCAGGCGTTTCCCCCTGGCGGCTCCCTCGTGCGC
TCTCCTGTTCCTGCCTTTCGGTTTACCGGTGTCATTCCGCTGTTATGGCCGCGTTTGTCTCATTCCACGC
CTGACACTCAGTTCCGGGTAGGCAGTTCGCTCCAAGCTGGACTGTATGCACGAACCCCCCGTTCAGTCCG
ACCGCTGCGCCTTATCCGGTAACTATCGTCTTGAGTCCAACCCGGAAAGACATGCAAAAGCACCACTGGC
AGCAGCCACTGGTAATTGATTTAGAGGAGTTAGTCTTGAAGTCATGCGCCGGTTAAGGCTAAACTGAAAG
GACAAGTTTTGGTGACTGCGCTCCTCCAAGCCAGTTACCTCGGTTCAAAGAGTTGGTAGCTCAGAGAACC
TTCGAAAAACCGCCCTGCAAGGCGGTTTTTTCGTTTTCAGAGCAAGAGATTACGCGCAGACCAAAACGAT
CTCAAGAAGATCATCTTATTAATCAGATAAAATATTTCTAGATTTCAGTGCAATTTATCTCTTCAAATGT
AGCACCTGAAGTCAGCCCCATACGATATAAGTTGTTACTAGTGCTTGGATTCTCACCAATAAAAAACGCC
CGGCGGCAACCGAGCGTTCTGAACAAATCCAGATGGAGTTCTGAGGTCATTACTGGATCTATCAACAGGA
GTCCAAGCGAGCTCGATATCCGTCGGCTTGAACGAATTGTTAGACATTATTTGCCGACTACCTTGGTGAT
CTCGCCTTTCACGTAGTGGACAAATTCTTCCAACTGATCTGCGCGCGAGGCCAAGCGATCTTCTTCTTGT
CCAAGATAAGCCTGTCTAGCTTCAAGTATGACGGGCTGATACTGGGCCGGCAGGCGCTCCATTGCCCAGT
CGGCAGCGACATCCTTCGGCGCGATTTTGCCGGTTACTGCGCTGTACCAAATGCGGGACAACGTAAGCAC
TACATTTCGCTCATCGCCAGCCCAGTCGGGCGGCGAGTTCCATAGCGTTAAGGTTTCATTTAGCGCCTCA
AATAGATCCTGTTCAGGAACCGGATCAAAGAGTTCCTCCGCCGCTGGACCTACCAAGGCAACGCTATGTT
CTCTTGCTTTTGTCAGCAAGATAGCCAGATCAATGTCGATCGTGGCTGGCTCGAAGATACCTGCAAGAAT
GTCATTGCGCTGCCATTCTCCAAATTGCAGTTCGCGCTTAGCTGGATAACGCCACGGAATGATGTCGTCG
TGCACAACAATGGTGACTTCTACAGCGCGGAGAATCTCGCTCTCTCCAGGGGAAGCCGAAGTTTCCAAAA
GGTCGTTGATCAAAGCTCGCCGCGTTGTTTCATCAAGCCTTACGGTCACCGTAACCAGCAAATCAATATC
ACTGTGTGGCTTCAGGCCGCCATCCACTGCGGAGCCGTACAAATGTACGGCCAGCAACGTCGGTTCGAGA
TGGCGCTCGATGACGCCAACTACCTCTGATAGTTGAGTCGATACTTCGGCGATCACCGCTTCCCTCATGA
TGTTTAACTTTGTTTTAGGGCGACTGCCCTGCTGCGTAACATCGTTGCTGCTCCATAACATCAAACATCG
ACCCACGGCGTAACGCGCTTGCTGCTTGGATGCCCGAGGCATAGACTGTACCCCAAAAAAACAGTCATAA
CAAGCCATGAAAACCGCCACTGCGCCGTTACCACCGCTGCGTTCGGTCAAGGTTCTGGACCAGTTGCGTG
AGCGCATACGCTACTTGCATTACAGCTTACGAACCGAACAGGCTTATGTCCACTGGGTTCGTGCCTTCAT
CCGGATATC
Features (pLannotate 1.2.2; 17 found; start..end, strand, type, name):
     16..32      +  protein_bind   lac operator: The lac repressor binds to the lac operator to inhibit transcription in E. coli. This inhibition can be relieved by adding lactose or isopropyl-β-D-thiogalactopyranoside (IPTG). lac repressor encoded by lacI
     48..266     +  CDS            N-MYC2 (fragment): MYC2_MARMO - Protein inferred from homology: Swiss-Prot protein existence level 3. From Marmota monax (Woodchuck).
    234..263     +  CDS            Myc: Myc (human c-Myc proto-oncogene) epitope tag
    432..1514    -  CDS            lacI: lac repressor; lacI; The lac repressor binds to the lac operator to inhibit transcription in E. coli. This inhibition can be relieved by adding lactose or isopropyl-β-D-thiogalactopyranoside (IPTG).
   1515..1592    -  promoter       lacIq promoter: lacI (mutant); In the lacIq allele, a single base change in the promoter boosts expression of the lacI gene about 10-fold.
   1662..1678    +  protein_bind   lac operator: The lac repressor binds to the lac operator to inhibit transcription in E. coli. This inhibition can be relieved by adding lactose or isopropyl-β-D-thiogalactopyranoside (IPTG). lac repressor encoded by lacI
   1695..1711    +  protein_bind   lac operator: The lac repressor binds to the lac operator to inhibit transcription in E. coli. This inhibition can be relieved by adding lactose or isopropyl-β-D-thiogalactopyranoside (IPTG). lac repressor encoded by lacI
   1747..3660    +  CDS            dnaK (sequence partly withheld): DNAK_ECOLI - Also known as groP, grpF, seg. Experimental evidence at protein level: Swiss-Prot protein existence level 1. Plays an essential role in the initiation of phage lambda DNA replication, where it acts in an ATP-dependent fashion with the DnaJ protein to release lambda O and P proteins from the preprimosomal complex. DnaK is also involved in chromosomal DNA replication, possibly through an analogous interaction with the DnaA protein. Also participates actively in the response to hyperosmotic shock. From Escherichia coli (strain K12).
   3673..3750    +  ncRNA          tpke11: Accession: RF02031 - tpke11
   3752..4879    +  CDS            dnaJ: DNAJ_ECOLI - Also known as groP. Experimental evidence at protein level: Swiss-Prot protein existence level 1. Interacts with DnaK and GrpE to disassemble a protein complex at the origins of replication of phage lambda and several plasmids. Participates actively in the response to hyperosmotic and heat shock by preventing the aggregation of stress-denatured proteins and by disaggregating proteins, also in an autonomous, DnaK-independent fashion. Unfolded proteins bind initially to DnaJ; upon interaction with the DnaJ-bound protein, DnaK hydrolyzes its bound ATP, resulting in the formation of a
   4927..5013    +  terminator     rrnB T1 terminator: Escherichia coli rrnB; transcription terminator T1 from the E. coli rrnB gene
   5039..5094    -  rep_origin     RSF ori (fragment): Plasmids containing the RSF 1030 origin of replication can be propagated in E. coli cells that contain additional plasmids with compatible origins.
   5182..5727    -  rep_origin     p15A ori: Plasmids containing the medium-copy-number p15A origin of replication can be propagated in E. coli cells that contain a second plasmid with the ColE1 origin.
   5841..5935    -  terminator     lambda t0 terminator: transcription terminator from phage lambda
   5979..6770    -  CDS            SmR: aminoglycoside adenylyltransferase (Murphy, 1985); aadA; confers resistance to spectinomycin and streptomycin
   6777..6833    -  CDS            GmR (fragment): gentamycin acetyltransferase; aacC1; confers resistance to gentamycin
   7009..7032    -  promoter       Pc promoter (fragment): intI1 (promoter lies within the coding sequence); class 1 integron promoter
