[The description below was written by a language model from this plasmid's Addgene catalogue record and pLannotate feature annotations shown in this document.]
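Description:
pBB535 is a bacterial expression plasmid of about 7.1 kb that co-expresses the Escherichia coli chaperones DnaK and DnaJ. The catalogue does not name a parent backbone. The annotated depositor sequence shows a p15A origin of replication, consistent with the low-copy listing and compatible with ColE1-type expression vectors carried in the same cell. A short match to the RSF origin lies next to it and is probably only a homology fragment. Selection is by spectinomycin through the aadA (SmR) aminoglycoside adenylyltransferase gene, which is followed by a lambda t0 terminator. Upstream of it are small remnants of a gentamicin resistance gene and a class 1 integron Pc promoter, which suggests the marker cassette came from an integron.

The payload keeps the native operon order: dnaK, then the short intergenic region annotated as the tpke11 ncRNA, then dnaJ, and it ends at an rrnB T1 terminator. Two lac operator sites sit just upstream of dnaK, and the plasmid carries its own lacI gene driven by the enhanced lacIq promoter. Chaperone expression should therefore be repressed until IPTG is added. The promoter itself is not annotated in the feature table. A third lac operator, followed by a short Myc-related fragment containing a Myc epitope tag, lies elsewhere in the backbone, and its function is not explained in the record.

According to the associated publication, the plasmid belongs to a chaperone co-expression approach for raising the yield of soluble recombinant protein in E. coli. In that approach, extra DnaK/DnaJ is supplied alongside a target protein encoded on a compatible plasmid. The depositor notes a single-nucleotide backbone insertion relative to the submitted sequence, and the plasmid still expresses functional protein.
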