Addgene plasmid #27392: pBB535
Depositing lab: Bernd Bukau. Depositing organization: Universitaet Heidelberg. Publication: Chaperone-based procedure to increase yields of soluble recombinant proteins produced in E. coli. de Marco A, Deuerling E, Mogk A, Tomoyasu T, Bukau B. BMC Biotechnol. 2007 Jun 12;7:32. doi: 10.1186/1472-6750-7-32. PubMed 17565681.
Backbone
  Vector backbone: N/A
  Backbone size w/o insert (bp): 7072
  Vector type: Bacterial Expression
Growth in bacteria
  Bacterial resistance: Spectinomycin, 50 μg/mL
  Growth temperature: 37°C
  Growth strain: DH5alpha
  Copy number: Low Copy
Gene/Insert
  Gene/Insert name: dnaK, dnaJ
  Species: E. coli
  Entrez Gene: dnaJ (a.k.a. b0015, ECK0015, groP, grpC); dnaK (a.k.a. b0014, ECK0014, groPAB, groPC, groPF, grpC, grpF, seg)
  Cloning method: Restriction Enzyme
  Sequencing primers: 5′ N/A
Terms and licenses: Academic/Nonprofit Terms; Industry Terms: Not Available to Industry
Depositor comments: Please note that Addgene's sequencing results detect a single nucleotide insertion compared to depositor's sequence in the vector backbone. The plasmid expresses the expected functional protein.
How to cite: pBB535 was a gift from Bernd Bukau (Addgene plasmid # 27392 ; http://n2t.net/addgene:27392 ; RRID:Addgene_27392)
