>Addgene plasmid #27392 | pBB535 | addgene partial sequence | sequence record 33709 | 27392 with p15A-rev 5'-TTTGAGCGTCAGATTTCGTG
AAACGGCTTTGCCGCGGCCCTCTCACTTCCCTGTTAAGTATCTTCCTGGCATCTTCCAGGAAATCTCCGC
CCCGTTCGTAAGCCATTTCCGCTCGCCGCAGTCGAACGACCGAGCGTAGCGAGTCAGTGAGCGAGGAAGC
GGAATATATCCCTAGGTCTAGGGCGGCGGATTTGTCCTACTCAGGAGAGCGTTCACCGACAAACAACAGA
TAAAACGAAAGGCCCAGTCTTTCGACTGAGCCTTTCGTTTTATTTGATGCCTCTAGATCAGCTAATTAAG
CTTGGCTGCAGGTCGACATCTTAGCGGGTCAGGTCGTCAAAAAACTTCTTCACACCATCAAAGAAGCTCT
TTGAGCGCGGGCTGTTGTGCTCGCCGGTTGGGCCACCGAAGCTTTCTTGCAGCTCTTGCAGCAGCTGTTT
CTGCCTTTCGTTCAGGCCTACCGGTGTTTCGACGACAACGCGGCACAGCAAATCACCCTGTGCGCCACCG
CGGACAGACTTGACGCCTTTACCGCGCATACGGAATAGCTTACCGGTCTGGGTTTCGCCAGGCACTTTCA
GTTTGACGCGACCATCAAGGGTCGGTACTTCGATTTCGCCACCCAGCGCCGCCATAGCGAAGTTGATCGG
GACTTCGCAATACAGGTTGTTGCCTTCACGCTCGAAAATCGGGTGCTGTTTAACCTGAACCTGAACGTAC
AGATCGCCTGCCGGTGCGCCATGCTCGCCCGCTTCACCTTCGCCCGCAAGACGGATGCGGTCTCCAGTGT
CCACCCCTGCCGGGATTTTAACGGACAGCGTTTT
