>Addgene plasmid #27392 | pBB535 | addgene partial sequence | sequence record 33710 | 27392 with LacI-R (5' GGCATACTCTGCGACATCGT 3')
AATTGACTCTCTTCCGGGCGCTATCATGCCATACCGCGAAAGGTTTTGCACCATTCGATGGTGTCAACGT
AAATGCATGCCGCTTCGCCTTCGCGCGCGAATTGTCGAGAAAATTTATCAAAAAGAGTGTTGACTTGTGA
GCGGATAACAATGATACTTAGATTCAATTGTGAGCGGATAACAATTTCACACAGAATTCATTAAAGAGGA
GAAAGGATCCATGGGTAAAATAATTGGTATCGACCTGGGTACTACCAACTCTTGTGTAGCGATTATGGAT
GGCACCACTCCTCGCGTGCTGGAGAACGCCGAAGGCGATCGCACCACGCCTTCTATCATTGCCTATACCC
AGGATGGTGAAACTCTAGTTGGTCAGCCGGCTAAACGTCAGGCAGTGACGAACCCGCAAAACACTCTGTT
TGCGATTAAACGCCTGATTGGTCGCCGCTTCCAGGACGAAGAAGTACAGCGTGATGTTTCCATCATGCCG
TTCAAAATTATTGCTGCTGATAACGGCGACGCATGGGTCGAAGTTAAAGGCCAGAAAATGGCACCGCCGC
AGATTTCTGCTGAAGTGCTGAAAAAAATGAAGAAAACCGCTGAAGATTACCTGGGTGAACCGGTAACTGA
AGCTGTTATCACCGTACCGGCATACTTTAACGATGCTCAGCGTCAGGCAACCAAAGACGCAGG
